Addgene plasmid #135856: D42_Ld_242310
Purpose: Expression of Leishmania donovani ectodomain in mammalian cells
Depositing lab: Gavin Wright. Depositing organization: Wellcome Sanger Institute. Publication: Systematic identification of genes encoding cell surface and secreted proteins that are essential for in vitro growth and infection in Leishmania donovani. Roberts AJ, Ong HB, Clare S, Brandt C, Harcourt K, Franssen SU, Cotton JA, Muller-Sienerth N, Wright GJ. PLoS Pathog. 2022 Feb 24;18(2):e1010364. doi: 10.1371/journal.ppat.1010364. eCollection 2022 Feb. PubMed 35202447.
Backbone
  Vector backbone: pTT3
  Backbone manufacturer: Yves Durocher, NRC
  Backbone size w/o insert (bp): 6132
  Vector type: Mammalian Expression
Growth in bacteria
  Bacterial resistance: Ampicillin, 100 μg/mL
  Growth temperature: 37°C
  Growth strain: DH5alpha
  Copy number: High Copy
Gene/Insert
  Gene/Insert name: hypothetical protein, conserved (alt name: LDPBK_242310)
  Species: Leishmania donovani
  Insert size (bp): 1116
  Tag / fusion protein: biotinylation sequence and His tag (C terminal on insert)
  Cloning method: Unknown
Terms and licenses: Academic/Nonprofit Terms; Industry Terms: Not Available to Industry
How to cite: D42_Ld_242310 was a gift from Gavin Wright (Addgene plasmid # 135856 ; http://n2t.net/addgene:135856 ; RRID:Addgene_135856)
