[The description below was written by a language model from this plasmid's Addgene catalogue record and pLannotate feature annotations shown in this document.]
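Description:
D42_Ld_242310 is a mammalian expression plasmid built on the pTT3 backbone for producing the extracellular domain (ectodomain) of a Leishmania donovani protein as a soluble recombinant protein. The insert, about 1.1 kb, is catalogued as a conserved hypothetical protein (LDPBK_242310) and carries a C-terminal biotinylation sequence and His tag, which would typically allow capture on streptavidin and purification by metal affinity. The plasmid is propagated in E. coli at high copy from a ColE1/pUC-type origin with ampicillin selection through the β-lactamase gene.

In the annotated 7,248-nt sequence, expression is driven by the human CMV immediate early enhancer and promoter. These are followed by adenovirus-derived leader and splice elements and a fragment of a chimeric adenovirus/immunoglobulin intron, features that generally improve transcript processing and yield. A partial mouse immunoglobulin heavy chain signal sequence sits just upstream of the insert region and would direct the ectodomain into the secretory pathway. A rabbit β-globin polyadenylation signal terminates the transcript. The Leishmania coding region and its tags are not themselves annotated in the feature table but fall in the gap between the signal sequence and the poly(A) signal. The short CLIP-tag, PTP, lacI, tet promoter and bla(M) hits are small fragments and are probably incidental matches or backbone remnants. An Epstein-Barr virus oriP fragment is present, which supports episomal maintenance in cells expressing EBNA1. No mammalian selection marker is annotated, consistent with transient transfection. The plasmid belongs to a set used to study L. donovani cell surface and secreted proteins.
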