Features (pLannotate 1.2.2; 18 found; start..end, strand, type, name):
      1..380     +  enhancer       CMV enhancer: human cytomegalovirus immediate early enhancer
    382..581     +  promoter       CMV promoter: human cytomegalovirus (CMV) immediate early promoter
    649..687     +  misc_feature   Ad SA (fragment): adenovirus major late transcript splice acceptor (Friedrich and Soriano, 1991)
    720..929     -  CDS            PTP (fragment): TERM_ADE02 - Experimental evidence at protein level: Swiss-Prot protein existence level 1. Protein covalently bound to the viral DNA that acts as a primer for viral genomic replication by DNA strand displacement. Assembles on the viral origin of replication in an initiation complex with viral polymerase, DBP, host NFIA and host POU2F1/OCT1. During initiation, the polymerase covalently couples the first dCTP with Ser- 580 of pTP. The terminal protein stimulates the template activity over 20 fold compared to protein-free templates. Neo-synthesized viral genomes are linked to two preterminal prot
    960..1049    +  intron         chimeric intron (fragment): chimera between introns from adenovirus and immunoglobulin heavy chain genes
   1068..1114    +  CDS            IgH signal sequence (fragment): signal sequence from the mouse immunoglobulin heavy chain variable region
   1210..1227    +  CDS            CLIP-tag™ (fragment): human O6-alkylguanine-DNA-alkyltransferase variant that forms covalent bonds with benzylcytosine derivatives fast-reacting variant, optimized for mammalian expression
   2475..2530    +  polyA_signal   β-globin poly(A) signal: rabbit β-globin polyadenylation signal (Gil and Proudfoot, 1987)
   3044..4725    -  rep_origin     oriP (fragment): Epstein-Barr virus oriP replication origin (Yates et al., 2000)
   4852..4956    +  promoter       AmpR promoter: bla
   4957..5817    +  CDS            AmpR: β-lactamase; bla; confers resistance to ampicillin, carbenicillin, and related antibiotics
   5988..6576    +  rep_origin     ori: high-copy-number ColE1/pMB1/pBR322/pUC origin of replication
   6759..6851    +  CDS            lacI (fragment): lac repressor; lacI; The lac repressor binds to the lac operator to inhibit transcription in E. coli. This inhibition can be relieved by adding lactose or isopropyl-β-D-thiogalactopyranoside (IPTG).
   6864..6885    +  protein_bind   CAP binding site: CAP binding activates transcription in the presence of cAMP. E. coli catabolite activator protein
   6900..6930    +  promoter       lac promoter: promoter for the E. coli lac operon
   6938..6954    +  protein_bind   lac operator: The lac repressor binds to the lac operator to inhibit transcription in E. coli. This inhibition can be relieved by adding lactose or isopropyl-β-D-thiogalactopyranoside (IPTG). lac repressor encoded by lacI
   7024..7040    +  promoter       tet promoter (fragment): E. coli promoter for tetracycline efflux protein gene
   7050..7075    -  CDS            bla(M) (fragment): β-lactamase lacking the signal sequence; bla(M); allows cytosolic expression of β-lactamase
>Addgene plasmid #135856 | D42_Ld_242310 | addgene full sequence | sequence record 274720 | Addgene NGS Result
GACATTGATTATTGACTAGTTATTAATAGTAATCAATTACGGGGTCATTAGTTCATAGCCCATATATGGA
GTTCCGCGTTACATAACTTACGGTAAATGGCCCGCCTGGCTGACCGCCCAACGACCCCCGCCCATTGACG
TCAATAATGACGTATGTTCCCATAGTAACGCCAATAGGGACTTTCCATTGACGTCAATGGGTGGAGTATT
TACGGTAAACTGCCCACTTGGCAGTACATCAAGTGTATCATATGCCAAGTCCGCCCCCTATTGACGTCAA
TGACGGTAAATGGCCCGCCTGGCATTATGCCCAGTACATGACCTTACGGGACTTTCCTACTTGGCAGTAC
ATCTACGTATTAGTCATCGCTATTACCATGGTGATGCGGTTTTGGCAGTACACCAATGGGCGTGGATAGC
GGTTTGACTCACGGGGATTTCCAAGTCTCCACCCCATTGACGTCAATGGGAGTTTGTTTTGGCACCAAAA
TCAACGGGACTTTCCAAAATGTCGTAATAACCCCGCCCCGTTGACGCAAATGGGCGGTAGGCGTGTACGG
TGGGAGGTCTATATAAGCAGAGCTCGTTTAGTGAACCGTCAGATCCTCACTCTCTTCCGCATCGCTGTCT
GCGAGGGCCAGCTGTTGGGCTCGCGGTTGAGGACAAACTCTTCGCGGTCTTTCCAGTACTCTTGGATCGG
AAACCCGTCGGCCTCCGAACGGTACTCCGCCACCGAGGGACCTGAGCGAGTCCGCATCGACCGGATCGGA
AAACCTCTCGAGAAAGGCGTCTAACCAGTCACAGTCGCAAGGTAGGCTGAGCACCGTGGCGGGCGGCAGC
GGGTGGCGGTCGGGGTTGTTTCTGGCGGAGGTGCTGCTGATGATGTAATTAAAGTAGGCGGTCTTGAGAC
GGCGGATGGTCGAGGTGAGGTGTGGCAGGCTTGAGATCCAGCTGTTGGGGTGAGTACTCCCTCTCAAAAG
CGGGCATTACTTCTGCGCTAAGATTGTCAGTTTCCAAAAACGAGGAGGATTTGATATTCACCTGGCCCGA
TCTGGCCATACACTTGAGTGACAATGACATCCACTTTGCCTTTCTCTCCACAGGTGTCCACTCCCAGGTC
CAAGTTTGCCACCATGGAGTTTCAGACCCAGGTACTCATGTCCCTGCTGCTCTGCATGTCTGGTGCGGCC
GCCACCATCTATGTGATCCCTGCCGCCGACGCCGTGGCCCAGTTCTGTAGCGAACCCCCCCTGTGCGCCC
GGAAGGACCGGACCATGAAGCAGCAGCTGCTCTGCACCATCAGAAGCGCCCCTCTGAAGCCCGCCAGCCC
CGTGTACAGACAGTACGTGGTGTCCCGGCTGAAGAGATACGTGGACGGCAGCATCCGGTCCCAGAGCGTG
GCCCCCAGCGTGATCGAGAGAGTGCGGTACAAGCTGGCCCACATGCACGAGCCCATGATCCTGCACTTCG
CCGGCGACAACGGCGTGGGCAAGACCAGACTGGCCGAGCTGATCAGCCTGGCCATCGGCCAGAAGTGCGG
CGACGCCACCTGTAGCATCGGCGATACCACCCTGGTGCTGAGCGGCACCAGCTACGACGGCATGACAGTG
GCCGAGTTCCGGAATGCCGTGGTGCCCGTGGTCGTGCGCCACGCCCAGAGATACCCCGACAATGGCGTCG
TGATCTTCAACGAGCTGACCTCCCTGGAACCCAGCAAAGTGCGGGTGCTGTCCCCCCTGCTGGGCAGAGG
CACAAGCTTCCCCGAGAACCCCGGCGTGTCCATTGCCCCACTGCTGGTCATCCTGACCACCGACTTCGGC
AGAGAGGGCCGGACCCGGGGCAAGAGCCTGTTCGAGATGCGGGCCTTCATCACCGACGAGTTCGCCGACC
TGTACAGCAAAGAGGCCGCCTCCCACGTCCGGACCTTCCCATTCCTGCCCATCTCCCTGAGCACAGCCGG
CGATATCGTGCGAGTGGTCGTCAGAGAGATCGGCTGCAGCGCCCCACAGCCCCTGTGTCTGGCCATTAGC
GACAGCGCCGTCGTGTGGCTGGTGGAACGGACCAAGATCCTGCTGCCCGCCGAGAACGGCAGAGCCGTGG
CTTTCGAGACAAAGCTGCAGCTGGAAGCTCTGCTGGAACAGGTCATGGACAACTGCACCCACGAGAGCGG
CATCATTGCCACCGATGAGCTGTACCTGGATGTGGACGCCACATGCCCCTACCGGCGGTGCACCGTGTTT
CTGGAAGGCGACGGCACACTGGCCATGACCTGTCAGGGCACCGGCACCCACAGCAGAGTGCCTCCCGGAG
GCGCGCCCGGCAGCCTGCACCACATCCTGGACGCCCAGAAGATGCTGTGGAACCACAGGGACAGGAACCT
GCCTCCTCTGGCCCCTCTGGGCCCCCACCACCATCACCACCATTGAGTCTAGACACGTGATTAATTAAGG
ATCCCCCGACCTCGACCTCTGGCTAATAAAGGAAATTTATTTTCATTGCAATAGTGTGTTGGAATTTTTT
GTGTCTCTCACTCGGAAGGACATATGGGAGGGCAAATCATTTGGTCGAGATCCCTCGGAGATCTCTAGCT
AGAGGATCGATCCCCGCCCCGGACGAACTAAACCTGACTACGACATCTCTGCCCCTTCTTCGCGGGGCAG
TGCATGTAATCCCTTCAGTTGGTTGGTACAACTTGCCAACTGGGCCCTGTTCCACATGTGACACGGGGGG
GGACCAAACACAAAGGGGTTCTCTGACTGTAGTTGACATCCTTATAAATGGATGTGCACATTTGCCAACA
CTGAGTGGCTTTCATCCTGGAGCAGACTTTGCAGTCTGTGGACTGCAACACAACATTGCCTTTATGTGTA
ACTCTTGGCTGAAGCTCTTACACCAATGCTGGGGGACATGTACCTCCCAGGGGCCCAGGAAGACTACGGG
AGGCTACACCAACGTCAATCAGAGGGGCCTGTGTAGCTACCGATAAGCGGACCCTCAAGAGGGCATTAGC
AATAGTGTTTATAAGGCCCCCTTGTTAACCCTAAACGGGTAGCATATGCTTCCCGGGTAGTAGTATATAC
TATCCAGACTAACCCTAATTCAATAGCATATGTTACCCAACGGGAAGCATATGCTATCGAATTAGGGTTA
GTAAAAGGGTCCTAAGGAACAGCGATATCTCCCACCCCATGAGCTGTCACGGTTTTATTTACATGGGGTC
AGGATTCCACGAGGGTAGTGAACCATTTTAGTCACAAGGGCAGTGGCTGAAGATCAAGGAGCGGGCAGTG
AACTCTCCTGAATCTTCGCCTGCTTCTTCATTCTCCTTCGTTTAGCTAATAGAATAACTGCTGAGTTGTG
AACAGTAAGGTGTATGTGAGGTGCTCGAAAACAAGGTTTCAGGTGACGCCCCCAGAATAAAATTTGGACG
GGGGGTTCAGTGGTGGCATTGTGCTATGACACCAATATAACCCTCACAAACCCCTTGGGCAATAAATACT
AGTGTAGGAATGAAACATTCTGAATATCTTTAACAATAGAAATCCATGGGGTGGGGACAAGCCGTAAAGA
CTGGATGTCCATCTCACACGAATTTATGGCTATGGGCAACACATAATCCTAGTGCAATATGATACTGGGG
TTATTAAGATGTGTCCCAGGCAGGGACCAAGACAGGTGAACCATGTTGTTACACTCTATTTGTAACAAGG
GGAAAGAGAGTGGACGCCGACAGCAGCGGACTCCACTGGTTGTCTCTAACACCCCCGAAAATTAAACGGG
GCTCCACGCCAATGGGGCCCATAAACAAAGACAAGTGGCCACTCTTTTTTTTGAAATTGTGGAGTGGGGG
CACGCGTCAGCCCCCACACGCCGCCCTGCGGTTTTGGACTGTAAAATAAGGGTGTAATAACTTGGCTGAT
TGTAACCCCGCTAACCACTGCGGTCAAACCACTTGCCCACAAAACCACTAATGGCACCCCGGGGAATACC
TGCATAAGTAGGTGGGCGGGCCAAGATAGGGGCGCGATTGCTGCGATCTGGAGGACAAATTACACACACT
TGCGCCTGAGCGCCAAGCACAGGGTTGTTGGTCCTCATATTCACGAGGTCGCTGAGAGCACGGTGGGCTA
ATGTTGCCATGGGTAGCATATACTACCCAAATATCTGGATAGCATATGCTATCCTAATCTATATCTGGGT
AGCATAGGCTATCCTAATCTATATCTGGGTAGCATATGCTATCCTAATCTATATCTGGGTAGTATATGCT
ATCCTAATTTATATCTGGGTAGCATAGGCTATCCTAATCTATATCTGGGTAGCATATGCTATCCTAATCT
ATATCTGGGTAGTATATGCTATCCTAATCTGTATCCGGGTAGCATATGCTATCCTAATAGAGATTAGGGT
AGTATATGCTATCCTAATTTATATCTGGGTAGCATATACTACCCAAATATCTGGATAGCATATGCTATCC
TAATCTATATCTGGGTAGCATATGCTATCCTAATCTATATCTGGGTAGCATAGGCTATCCTAATCTATAT
CTGGGTAGCATATGCTATCCTAATCTATATCTGGGTAGTATATGCTATCCTAATTTATATCTGGGTAGCA
TAGGCTATCCTAATCTATATCTGGGTAGCATATGCTATCCTAATCTATATCTGGGTAGTATATGCTATCC
TAATCTGTATCCGGGTAGCATATGCTATCCTCATGATAAGCTGTCAAACATGAGAATTTTCTTGAAGACG
AAAGGGCCTCGTGATACGCCTATTTTTATAGGTTAATGTCATGATAATAATGGTTTCTTAGACGTCAGGT
GGCACTTTTCGGGGAAATGTGCGCGGAACCCCTATTTGTTTATTTTTCTAAATACATTCAAATATGTATC
CGCTCATGAGACAATAACCCTGATAAATGCTTCAATAATATTGAAAAAGGAAGAGTATGAGTATTCAACA
TTTCCGTGTCGCCCTTATTCCCTTTTTTGCGGCATTTTGCCTTCCTGTTTTTGCTCACCCAGAAACGCTG
GTGAAAGTAAAAGATGCTGAAGATCAGTTGGGTGCACGAGTGGGTTACATCGAACTGGATCTCAACAGCG
GTAAGATCCTTGAGAGTTTTCGCCCCGAAGAACGTTTTCCAATGATGAGCACTTTTAAAGTTCTGCTATG
TGGCGCGGTATTATCCCGTGTTGACGCCGGGCAAGAGCAACTCGGTCGCCGCATACACTATTCTCAGAAT
GACTTGGTTGAGTACTCACCAGTCACAGAAAAGCATCTTACGGATGGCATGACAGTAAGAGAATTATGCA
GTGCTGCCATAACCATGAGTGATAACACTGCGGCCAACTTACTTCTGACAACGATCGGAGGACCGAAGGA
GCTAACCGCTTTTTTGCACAACATGGGGGATCATGTAACTCGCCTTGATCGTTGGGAACCGGAGCTGAAT
GAAGCCATACCAAACGACGAGCGTGACACCACGATGCCTGCAGCAATGGCAACAACGTTGCGCAAACTAT
TAACTGGCGAACTACTTACTCTAGCTTCCCGGCAACAATTAATAGACTGGATGGAGGCGGATAAAGTTGC
AGGACCACTTCTGCGCTCGGCCCTTCCGGCTGGCTGGTTTATTGCTGATAAATCTGGAGCCGGTGAGCGT
GGGTCTCGCGGTATCATTGCAGCACTGGGGCCAGATGGTAAGCCCTCCCGTATCGTAGTTATCTACACGA
CGGGGAGTCAGGCAACTATGGATGAACGAAATAGACAGATCGCTGAGATAGGTGCCTCACTGATTAAGCA
TTGGTAACTGTCAGACCAAGTTTACTCATATATACTTTAGATTGATTTAAAACTTCATTTTTAATTTAAA
AGGATCTAGGTGAAGATCCTTTTTGATAATCTCATGACCAAAATCCCTTAACGTGAGTTTTCGTTCCACT
GAGCGTCAGACCCCGTAGAAAAGATCAAAGGATCTTCTTGAGATCCTTTTTTTCTGCGCGTAATCTGCTG
CTTGCAAACAAAAAAACCACCGCTACCAGCGGTGGTTTGTTTGCCGGATCAAGAGCTACCAACTCTTTTT
CCGAAGGTAACTGGCTTCAGCAGAGCGCAGATACCAAATACTGTTCTTCTAGTGTAGCCGTAGTTAGGCC
ACCACTTCAAGAACTCTGTAGCACCGCCTACATACCTCGCTCTGCTAATCCTGTTACCAGTGGCTGCTGC
CAGTGGCGATAAGTCGTGTCTTACCGGGTTGGACTCAAGACGATAGTTACCGGATAAGGCGCAGCGGTCG
GGCTGAACGGGGGGTTCGTGCACACAGCCCAGCTTGGAGCGAACGACCTACACCGAACTGAGATACCTAC
AGCGTGAGCTATGAGAAAGCGCCACGCTTCCCGAAGGGAGAAAGGCGGACAGGTATCCGGTAAGCGGCAG
GGTCGGAACAGGAGAGCGCACGAGGGAGCTTCCAGGGGGAAACGCCTGGTATCTTTATAGTCCTGTCGGG
TTTCGCCACCTCTGACTTGAGCGTCGATTTTTGTGATGCTCGTCAGGGGGGCGGAGCCTATGGAAAAACG
CCAGCAACGCGGCCTTTTTACGGTTCCTGGCCTTTTGCTGGCCTTTTGCTCACATGTTCTTTCCTGCGTT
ATCCCCTGATTCTGTGGATAACCGTATTACCGCCTTTGAGTGAGCTGATACCGCTCGCCGCAGCCGAACG
ACCGAGCGCAGCGAGTCAGTGAGCGAGGAAGCGGAAGAGCGCCCAATACGCAAACCGCCTCTCCCCGCGC
GTTGGCCGATTCATTAATGCAGCTGGCACGACAGGTTTCCCGACTGGAAAGCGGGCAGTGAGCGCAACGC
AATTAATGTGAGTTAGCTCACTCATTAGGCACCCCAGGCTTTACACTTTATGCTTCCGGCTCGTATGTTG
TGTGGAATTGTGAGCGGATAACAATTTCACACAGGAAACAGCTATGACCATGATTACGCCAAGCTCTAGC
TAGAGGTCGACCAATTCTCATGTTTGACAGCTTATCATCGCAGATCCGGGCAACGTTGTTGCCATTGCTG
CAGGCGCAGAACTGGTAGGTATGGAAGATCTATACATTGAATCAATATTGGCAATTAGCCATATTAGTCA
TTGGTTATATAGCATAAATCAATATTGGCTATTGGCCATTGCATACGTTGTATCTATATCATAATATGTA
CATTTATATTGGCTCATGTCCAATATGACCGCCATGTT
